>Addgene plasmid #211389 | pcDNA3-Cdc45-mCer | addgene full sequence | sequence record 420426 | Addgene NGS Result
GACGTCGACGGATCGGGAGATCTCCCGATCCCCTATGGTGCACTCTCAGTACAATCTGCTCTGATGCCGC
ATAGTTAAGCCAGTATCTGCTCCCTGCTTGTGTGTTGGAGGTCGCTGAGTAGTGCGCGAGCAAAATTTAA
GCTACAACAAGGCAAGGCTTGACCGACAATTGCATGAAGAATCTGCTTAGGGTTAGGCGTTTTGCGCTGC
TTCGCGATGTACGGGCCAGATATACGCGTTGACATTGATTATTGACTAGTTATTAATAGTAATCAATTAC
GGGGTCATTAGTTCATAGCCCATATATGGAGTTCCGCGTTACATAACTTACGGTAAATGGCCCGCCTGGC
TGACCGCCCAACGACCCCCGCCCATTGACGTCAATAATGACGTATGTTCCCATAGTAACGCCAATAGGGA
CTTTCCATTGACGTCAATGGGTGGAGTATTTACGGTAAACTGCCCACTTGGCAGTACATCAAGTGTATCA
TATGCCAAGTACGCCCCCTATTGACGTCAATGACGGTAAATGGCCCGCCTGGCATTATGCCCAGTACATG
ACCTTATGGGACTTTCCTACTTGGCAGTACATCTACGTATTAGTCATCGCTATTACCATGGTGATGCGGT
TTTGGCAGTACATCAATGGGCGTGGATAGCGGTTTGACTCACGGGGATTTCCAAGTCTCCACCCCATTGA
CGTCAATGGGAGTTTGTTTTGGCACCAAAATCAACGGGACTTTCCAAAATGTCGTAACAACTCCGCCCCA
TTGACGCAAATGGGCGGTAGGCGTGTACGGTGGGAGGTCTATATAAGCAGAGCTCTCTGGCTAACTAGAG
AACCCACTGCTTACTGGCTTATCGAAATTAATACGACTCACTATAGGGAGACCCAAGCTTGGTACCGAGC
TCGGATCCGCCACCATGTTCGTGTCCGATTTCCGCAAAGAGTTCTACGAGGTGGTCCAGAGCCAGAGGGT
CCTTCTCTTCGTGGCCTCGGACGTGGATGCTCTGTGTGCGTGCAAGATCCTTCAGGCCTTGTTCCAGTGT
GACCACGTGCAATATACGCTGGTTCCAGTTTCTGGGTGGCAAGAACTTGAAACTGCATTTCTTGAGCATA
AAGAACAGTTTCATTATTTTATTCTCATAAACTGTGGAGCTAATGTAGACCTATTGGATATTCTTCAACC
TGATGAAGACACTATATTCTTTGTGTGTGACACCCATAGGCCAGTCAATGTCGTCAATGTATACAACGAT
ACCCAGATCAAATTACTCATTAAACAAGATGATGACCTTGAAGTTCCCGCCTATGAAGACATCTTCAGGG
ATGAAGAGGAGGATGAAGAGCATTCAGGAAATGACAGTGATGGGTCAGAGCCTTCTGAGAAGCGCACACG
GTTAGAAGAGGAGATAGTGGAGCAAACCATGCGGAGGAGGCAGCGGCGAGAGTGGGAGGCCCGGAGAAGA
GACATCCTCTTTGACTACGAGCAGTATGAATATCATGGGACATCGTCAGCCATGGTGATGTTTGAGCTGG
CTTGGATGCTGTCCAAGGACCTGAATGACATGCTGTGGTGGGCCATCGTTGGACTAACAGACCAGTGGGT
GCAAGACAAGATCACTCAAATGAAATACGTGACTGATGTTGGTGTCCTGCAGCGCCACGTTTCCCGCCAC
AACCACCGGAACGAGGATGAGGAGAACACACTCTCCGTGGACTGCACACGGATCTCCTTTGAGTATGACC
TCCGCCTGGTGCTCTACCAGCACTGGTCCCTCCATGACAGCCTGTGCAACACCAGCTATACCGCAGCCAG
GTTCAAGCTGTGGTCTGTGCATGGACAGAAGCGGCTCCAGGAGTTCCTTGCAGACATGGGTCTTCCCCTG
AAGCAGGTGAAGCAGAAGTTCCAGGCCATGGACATCTCCTTGAAGGAGAATTTGCGGGAAATGATTGAAG
AGTCTGCAAATAAATTTGGGATGAAGGACATGCGCGTGCAGACTTTCAGCATTCATTTTGGGTTCAAGCA
CAAGTTTCTGGCCAGCGACGTGGTCTTTGCCACCATGTCTTTGATGGAGAGCCCCGAGAAGGATGGCTCA
GGGACAGATCACTTCATCCAGGCTCTGGACAGCCTCTCCAGGAGTAACCTGGACAAGCTGTACCATGGCC
TGGAACTCGCCAAGAAGCAGCTGCGAGCCACCCAGCAGACCATTGCCAGCTGCCTTTGCACCAACCTCGT
CATCTCCCAGGGGCCTTTCCTGTACTGCTCTCTCATGGAGGGCACTCCAGATGTCATGCTGTTCTCTAGG
CCGGCATCCCTAAGCCTGCTCAGCAAACACCTGCTCAAGTCCTTTGTGTGTTCGACAAAGAACCGGCGCT
GCAAACTGCTGCCCCTGGTGATGGCTGCCCCCCTGAGCATGGAGCATGGCACAGTGACCGTGGTGGGCAT
CCCCCCAGAGACCGACAGCTCGGACAGGAAGAACTTTTTTGGGAGGGCGTTTGAGAAGGCAGCGGAAAGC
ACCAGCTCCCGGATGCTGCACAACCATTTTGACCTCTCAGTAATTGAGCTGAAAGCTGAGGATCGGAGCA
AGTTTCTGGACGCACTTATTTCCCTCCTGTCCCTCGAGCATGCATCTAGAAGATCCATCGCCACCATGGT
GAGCAAGGGCGAGGAGCTGTTCACCGGGGTGGTGCCCATCCTGGTCGAGCTGGACGGCGACGTAAACGGC
CACAAGTTCAGCGTGTCCGGCGAGGGCGAGGGCGATGCCACCTACGGCAAGCTGACCCTGAAGTTCATCT
GCACCACCGGCAAGCTGCCCGTGCCCTGGCCCACCCTCGTGACCACCCTGACCTGGGGCGTGCAGTGCTT
CGCCCGCTACCCCGACCACATGAAGCAGCACGACTTCTTCAAGTCCGCCATGCCCGAAGGCTACGTCCAG
GAGCGCACCATCTTCTTCAAGGACGACGGCAACTACAAGACCCGCGCCGAGGTGAAGTTCGAGGGCGACA
CCCTGGTGAACCGCATCGAGCTGAAGGGCATCGACTTCAAGGAGGACGGCAACATCCTGGGGCACAAGCT
GGAGTACAACGCCATCAGCGACAACGTCTATATCACCGCCGACAAGCAGAAGAACGGCATCAAGGCCAAC
TTCAAGATCCGCCACAACATCGAGGACGGCAGCGTGCAGCTCGCCGACCACTACCAGCAGAACACCCCCA
TCGGCGACGGCCCCGTGCTGCTGCCCGACAACCACTACCTGAGCACCCAGTCCAAGCTGAGCAAAGACCC
CAACGAGAAGCGCGATCACATGGTCCTGCTGGAGTTCGTGACCGCCGCCGGGATCACTCTCGGCATGGAC
GAGCTGTACAAGTAAGGGCCCTATTCTATAGTGTCACCTAAATGCTAGAGCTCGCTGATCAGCCTCGACT
GTGCCTTCTAGTTGCCAGCCATCTGTTGTTTGCCCCTCCCCCGTGCCTTCCTTGACCCTGGAAGGTGCCA
CTCCCACTGTCCTTTCCTAATAAAATGAGGAAATTGCATCGCATTGTCTGAGTAGGTGTCATTCTATTCT
GGGGGGTGGGGTGGGGCAGGACAGCAAGGGGGAGGATTGGGAAGACAATAGCAGGCATGCTGGGGATGCG
GTGGGCTCTATGGCTTCTGAGGCGGAAAGAACCAGCTGGGGCTCTAGGGGGTATCCCC
[124 nt withheld, positions 3699-3822]
C
[91 nt withheld, positions 3824-3914]
A
[49 nt withheld, positions 3916-3964]
CCTTTGACGTTGGAGTCCACGTTCTTT
[37 nt withheld, positions 3992-4028]
ACCCTATCTCGGTCTATTCTTTTGATTTATAAGGGATTTTGCCGATTTCGGCCTATTGGTTAAAAAATGA
GCTGATTTAACAAAAATTTAACGCGAATTAATTCTGTGGAATGTGTGTCAGTTAGGGTGTGGAAAGTCCC
CAGGCTCCCCAGCAGGCAGAAGTATGCAAAGCATGCATCTCAATTAGTCAGCAACCAGGTGTGGAAAGTC
CCCAGGCTCCCCAGCAGGCAGAAGTATGCAAAGCATGCATCTCAATTAGTCAGCAACCATAGTCCCGCCC
CTAACTCCGCCCATCCCGCCCCTAACTCCGCCCAGTTCCGCCCATTCTCCGCCCCATGGCTGACTAATTT
TTTTTATTTATGCAGAGGCCGAGGCCGCCTCTGCCTCTGAGCTATTCCAGAAGTAGTGAGGAGGCTTTTT
TGGAGGCCTAGGCTTTTGCAAAAAGCTCCCGGGAGCTTGTATATCCATTTTCGGATCTGATCAAGAGACA
GGATGAGGATCGTTTCGCATGATTGAACAAGATGGATTGCACGCAGGTTCTCCGGCCGCTTGGGTGGAGA
GGCTATTCGGCTATGACTGGGCACAACAGACAATCGGCTGCTCTGATGCCGCCGTGTTCCGGCTGTCAGC
GCAGGGGCGCCCGGTTCTTTTTGTCAAGACCGACCTGTCCGGTGCCCTGAATGAACTGCAGGACGAGGCA
GCGCGGCTATCGTGGCTGGCCACGACGGGCGTTCCTTGCGCAGCTGTGCTCGACGTTGTCACTGAAGCGG
GAAGGGACTGGCTGCTATTGGGCGAAGTGCCGGGGCAGGATCTCCTGTCATCTCACCTTGCTCCTGCCGA
GAAAGTATCCATCATGGCTGATGCAATGCGGCGGCTGCATACGCTTGATCCGGCTACCTGCCCATTCGAC
CACCAAGCGAAACATCGCATCGAGCGAGCACGTACTCGGATGGAAGCCGGTCTTGTCGATCAGGATGATC
TGGACGAAGAGCATCAGGGGCTCGCGCCAGCCGAACTGTTCGCCAGGCTCAAGGCGCGCATGCCCGACGG
CGAGGATCTCGTCGTGACCCATGGCGATGCCTGCTTGCCGAATATCATGGTGGAAAATGGCCGCTTTTCT
GGATTCATCGACTGTGGCCGGCTGGGTGTGGCGGACCGCTATCAGGACATAGCGTTGGCTACCCGTGATA
TTGCTGAAGAGCTTGGCGGCGAATGGGCTGACCGCTTCCTCGTGCTTTACGGTATCGCCGCTCCCGATTC
GCAGCGCATCGCCTTCTATCGCCTTCTTGACGAGTTCTTCTGAGCGGGACTCTGGGGTTCGAAATGACCG
ACCAAGCGACGCCCAACCTGCCATCACGAGATTTCGATTCCACCGCCGCCTTCTATGAAAGGTTGGGCTT
CGGAATCGTTTTCCGGGACGCCGGCTGGATGATCCTCCAGCGCGGGGATCTCATGCTGGAGTTCTTCGCC
CACCCCAACTTGTTTATTGCAGCTTATAATGGTTACAAATAAAGCAATAGCATCACAAATTTCACAAATA
AAGCATTTTTTTCACTGCATTCTAGTTGTGGTTTGTCCAAACTCATCAATGTATCTTATCATGTCTGTAT
ACCGTCGACCTCTAGCTAGAGCTTGGCGTAATCATGGTCATAGCTGTTTCCTGTGTGAAATTGTTATCCG
CTCACAATTCCACACAACATACGAGCCGGAAGCATAAAGTGTAAAGCCTGGGGTGCCTAATGAGTGAGCT
AACTCACATTAATTGCGTTGCGCTCACTGCCCGCTTTCCAGTCGGGAAACCTGTCGTGCCAGCTGCATTA
ATGAATCGGCCAACGCGCGGGGAGAGGCGGTTTGCGTATTGGGCGCTCTTCCGCTTCCTCGCTCACTGAC
TCGCTGCGCTCGGTCGTTCGGCTGCGGCGAGCGGTATCAGCTCACTCAAAGGCGGTAATACGGTTATCCA
CAGAATCAGGGGATAACGCAGGAAAGAACATGTGAGCAAAAGGCCAGCAAAAGGCCAGGAACCGTAAAAA
GGCCGCGTTGCTGGCGTTTTTCCATAGGCTCCGCCCCCCTGACGAGCATCACAAAAATCGACGCTCAAGT
CAGAGGTGGCGAAACCCGACAGGACTATAAAGATACCAGGCGTTTCCCCCTGGAAGCTCCCTCGTGCGCT
CTCCTGTTCCGACCCTGCCGCTTACCGGATACCTGTCCGCCTTTCTCCCTTCGGGAAGCGTGGCGCTTTC
TCATAGCTCACGCTGTAGGTATCTCAGTTCGGTGTAGGTCGTTCGCTCCAAGCTGGGCTGTGTGCACGAA
CCCCCCGTTCAGCCCGACCGCTGCGCCTTATCCGGTAACTATCGTCTTGAGTCCAACCCGGTAAGACACG
ACTTATCGCCACTGGCAGCAGCCACTGGTAACAGGATTAGCAGAGCGAGGTATGTAGGCGGTGCTACAGA
GTTCTTGAAGTGGTGGCCTAACTACGGCTACACTAGAAGAACAGTATTTGGTATCTGCGCTCTGCTGAAG
CCAGTTACCTTCGGAAAAAGAGTTGGTAGCTCTTGATCCGGCAAACAAACCACCGCTGGTAGCGGTGGTT
TTTTTGTTTGCAAGCAGCAGATTACGCGCAGAAAAAAAGGATCTCAAGAAGATCCTTTGATCTTTTCTAC
GGGGTCTGACGCTCAGTGGAACGAAAACTCACGTTAAGGGATTTTGGTCATGAGATTATCAAAAAGGATC
TTCACCTAGATCCTTTTAAATTAAAAATGAAGTTTTAAATCAATCTAAAGTATATATGAGTAAACTTGGT
CTGACAGTTACCAATGCTTAATCAGTGAGGCACCTATCTCAGCGATCTGTCTATTTCGTTCATCCATAGT
TGCCTGACTCCCCGTCGTGTAGATAACTACGATACGGGAGGGCTTACCATCTGGCCCCAGTGCTGCAATG
ATACCGCGAGACCCACGCTCACCGGCTCCAGATTTATCAGCAATAAACCAGCCAGCCGGAAGGGCCGAGC
GCAGAAGTGGTCCTGCAACTTTATCCGCCTCCATCCAGTCTATTAATTGTTGCCGGGAAGCTAGAGTAAG
TAGTTCGCCAGTTAATAGTTTGCGCAACGTTGTTGCCATTGCTACAGGCATCGTGGTGTCACGCTCGTCG
TTTGGTATGGCTTCATTCAGCTCCGGTTCCCAACGATCAAGGCGAGTTACATGATCCCCCATGTTGTGCA
AAAAAGCGGTTAGCTCCTTCGGTCCTCCGATCGTTGTCAGAAGTAAGTTGGCCGCAGTGTTATCACTCAT
GGTTATGGCAGCACTGCATAATTCTCTTACTGTCATGCCATCCGTAAGATGCTTTTCTGTGACTGGTGAG
TACTCAACCAAGTCATTCTGAGAATAGTGTATGCGGCGACCGAGTTGCTCTTGCCCGGCGTCAATACGGG
ATAATACCGCGCCACATAGCAGAACTTTAAAAGTGCTCATCATTGGAAAACGTTCTTCGGGGCGAAAACT
CTCAAGGATCTTACCGCTGTTGAGATCCAGTTCGATGTAACCCACTCGTGCACCCAACTGATCTTCAGCA
TCTTTTACTTTCACCAGCGTTTCTGGGTGAGCAAAAACAGGAAGGCAAAATGCCGCAAAAAAGGGAATAA
GGGCGACACGGAAATGTTGAATACTCATACTCTTCCTTTTTCAATATTATTGAAGCATTTATCAGGGTTA
TTGTCTCATGAGCGGATACATATTTGAATGTATTTAGAAAAATAAACAAATAGGGGTTCCGCGCACATTT
CCCCGAAAAGTGCCACCT
Features (pLannotate 1.2.2; 22 found; start..end, strand, type, name):
     34..86      -  misc_feature   bom (fragment): basis of mobility region from pBR322
    241..620     +  enhancer       CMV enhancer: human cytomegalovirus immediate early enhancer
    621..824     +  promoter       CMV promoter: human cytomegalovirus (CMV) immediate early promoter
    820..853     +  LTR            5' LTR (truncated) (fragment): truncated 5' long terminal repeat (LTR) from HIV-1
    869..887     +  promoter       T7 promoter: promoter for bacteriophage T7 RNA polymerase
    925..2622    +  CDS            CDC45: CDC45_HUMAN - Also known as CDC45L, CDC45L2. Experimental evidence at protein level: Swiss-Prot protein existence level 1. Required for initiation of chromosomal DNA replication. From Homo sapiens (Human).
   2656..3375    +  CDS            mCerulean: enhanced monomeric variant of CFP (Rizzo et al., 2004) mammalian codon-optimized
   3385..3403    -  promoter       SP6 promoter: promoter for bacteriophage SP6 RNA polymerase
   3429..3653    +  polyA_signal   bGH poly(A) signal: bovine growth hormone polyadenylation signal
   3657..3678    +  promoter       SV40 promoter (fragment): SV40 enhancer and early promoter
   3699..4127    +  rep_origin     f1 ori (sequence partly withheld): f1 bacteriophage origin of replication; arrow indicates direction of (+) strand synthesis
   4141..4470    +  promoter       SV40 promoter: SV40 enhancer and early promoter
   4537..5328    +  CDS            neo: KKA2_KLEPN - Also known as kan, nptII. Experimental evidence at protein level: Swiss-Prot protein existence level 1. Resistance to kanamycin, neomycin, paromomycin, ribostamycin, butirosin and gentamicin B. From Klebsiella pneumoniae.
   5352..5510    +  CDS            ble (fragment): BLE_KLEPN - Experimental evidence at protein level: Swiss-Prot protein existence level 1. Binding protein with a strong affinity to the bleomycin family of antibiotics. Binds to CL990; an antimitotic-antibiotic compound. From Klebsiella pneumoniae.
   5505..5626    +  polyA_signal   SV40 poly(A) signal: SV40 polyadenylation signal
   5699..5715    -  protein_bind   lac operator: The lac repressor binds to the lac operator to inhibit transcription in E. coli. This inhibition can be relieved by adding lactose or isopropyl-β-D-thiogalactopyranoside (IPTG). lac repressor encoded by lacI
   5723..5753    -  promoter       lac promoter: promoter for the E. coli lac operon
   5768..5789    -  protein_bind   CAP binding site: CAP binding activates transcription in the presence of cAMP. E. coli catabolite activator protein
   5802..5894    -  CDS            lacI (fragment): lac repressor; lacI; The lac repressor binds to the lac operator to inhibit transcription in E. coli. This inhibition can be relieved by adding lactose or isopropyl-β-D-thiogalactopyranoside (IPTG).
   6077..6665    -  rep_origin     ori: high-copy-number ColE1/pMB1/pBR322/pUC origin of replication
   6836..7696    -  CDS            AmpR: β-lactamase; bla; confers resistance to ampicillin, carbenicillin, and related antibiotics
   7697..7801    -  promoter       AmpR promoter: bla
