[The description below was written by a language model from this plasmid's Addgene catalogue record and pLannotate feature annotations shown in this document.]
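Description:
pcDNA3-Cdc45-mCer is a 7.8 kb mammalian expression plasmid built on a pcDNA3-mCer backbone, designed to produce human CDC45 fused at its C-terminus to the cyan fluorescent protein mCerulean. It is propagated in E. coli as a high-copy plasmid through a ColE1/pUC-type origin and selected with ampicillin via the β-lactamase gene and its native promoter. An f1 origin is also present, which allows production of single-stranded DNA. For mammalian cells the backbone carries a neomycin phosphotransferase cassette driven by the SV40 enhancer/early promoter and terminated by the SV40 polyadenylation signal, which in principle permits G418 selection of stable transfectants. Several short annotated fragments (bom, ble, lacI, a truncated HIV-1 LTR match, lac promoter/operator remnants) appear to be backbone remnants or partial annotation matches rather than functional parts.

The expression unit consists of the human cytomegalovirus immediate early enhancer and promoter, followed by the CDC45 coding sequence, cloned between BamHI and XhoI sites that were both retained. The annotated mCerulean coding sequence, a monomeric, mammalian codon-optimised CFP variant, begins a short distance downstream, and the bovine growth hormone polyadenylation signal terminates the transcript. A T7 promoter lies upstream of the insert and an SP6 promoter faces it from downstream, as is usual in pcDNA3; these can serve for in vitro transcription or as sequencing primer sites.

CDC45 is required for initiation of chromosomal DNA replication, so the fluorescent fusion lends itself to following the protein's localisation in live or fixed human cells. mCerulean is also commonly used as a donor in FRET-type interaction measurements, although the record states only mammalian expression as the purpose.
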