Addgene plasmid #211389: pcDNA3-Cdc45-mCer
Purpose: mammalian expression of human Cdc45 C-terminally fused to mCerulean
Depositing lab: Helmut Pospiech. Depositing organization: Leibniz Institute on Aging - Fritz Lipmann Institute (FLI).
Backbone
  Vector backbone: pcDNA3-mCer
  Vector type: Mammalian Expression
Growth in bacteria
  Bacterial resistance: Ampicillin, 100 μg/mL
  Growth temperature: 37°C
  Growth strain: DH5alpha
  Copy number: High Copy
Gene/Insert
  Gene/Insert name: Cdc45
  Species: H. sapiens (human)
  Entrez Gene: CDC45 (a.k.a. CDC45L, CDC45L2, MGORS7, PORC-PI-1)
  Tag / fusion protein: mCerulean (C terminal on insert)
  Cloning method: Restriction Enzyme; 5′ cloning site BamHI (not destroyed); 3′ cloning site XhoI (not destroyed)
Terms and licenses: Academic/Nonprofit Terms; Industry Terms: Not Available to Industry
Depositor comments: generated by Julia Kutz (Leibniz Institute on Aging - Fritz Lipmann Institute, D-07745 Jena, Germany)
How to cite: pcDNA3-Cdc45-mCer was a gift from Helmut Pospiech (Addgene plasmid # 211389 ; http://n2t.net/addgene:211389 ; RRID:Addgene_211389)
